>Addgene plasmid #105672 | pCDZ2FE_Rev3_1873-2025 | addgene full sequence | sequence record 203200 | Addgene NGS Result
CGCGAGCAAAATTTAAGCTACAACAAGGCAAGGCTTGACCGACAATTGCATGAAGAATCTGCTTAGGGTT
AGGCGTTTTGCGCTGCTTCGCGATGTACGGGCCAGATATACGCGTTGACATTGATTATTGACTAGTTATT
AATAGTAATCAATTACGGGGTCATTAGTTCATAGCCCATATATGGAGTTCCGCGTTACATAACTTACGGT
AAATGGCCCGCCTGGCTGACCGCCCAACGACCCCCGCCCATTGACGTCAATAATGACGTATGTTCCCATA
GTAACGCCAATAGGGACTTTCCATTGACGTCAATGGGTGGAGTATTTACGGTAAACTGCCCACTTGGCAG
TACATCAAGTGTATCATATGCCAAGTACGCCCCCTATTGACGTCAATGACGGTAAATGGCCCGCCTGGCA
TTATGCCCAGTACATGACCTTATGGGACTTTCCTACTTGGCAGTACATCTACGTATTAGTCATCGCTATT
ACCATGGTGATGCGGTTTTGGCAGTACATCAATGGGCGTGGATAGCGGTTTGACTCACGGGGATTTCCAA
GTCTCCACCCCATTGACGTCAATGGGAGTTTGTTTTGGCACCAAAATCAACGGGACTTTCCAAAATGTCG
TAACAACTCCGCCCCATTGACGCAAATGGGCGGTAGGCGTGTACGGTGGGAGGTCTATATAAGCAGAGCT
CTCTGGCTAACTAGAGAACCCACTGCTTACTGGCTTATCGAAATTAATACGACTCACTATAGGGAGACCC
AAGCTGGCTAGCGCGACGATGGACTACAAGGACGACGATGACAAGCTCACTGGTTCTAATGGTGACTACA
AGGATGACGATGACAAGGGTGGTAATGGTAATGGTGGTAAGCTTGGTCGTACTGCTAACATCCTGAAACC
ACTTATGTCCCCCCCAAGTAGGGAAGAAATTATGGCAACTTTGTTGGATCATGACCTGTCTGAGACTATT
TACCAGGAACCATTTTGCAGTAATCCTTCTGATGTACCAGAAAAGCCCAGGGAGATTGGTGGACGGCTCC
TCATGGTAGAAACTCGACTTGCAAATGATCTGGCTGAGTTTGAGGGAGACTTTTCCTTGGAAGGACTTCG
TCTTTGGAAAACAGCATTCTCAGCAATGACTCAGAATCCAAGGCCAGGGTCACCCCTTCGCAGTGGCCAA
GGAGTTGTCAATAAAGGGTCAAGTAATAGCCCTAAGATGGTTGAAGATAAAAAAATTGTGATTATGCCTT
GCAAATGTGCCCCAAGTCGACAACTGGTTCAAGTGTGGCTTCAAGCCAAAGAAGAATACGAACGTTCCAA
GAAACTGCCTAAAACCTAAGCGGCCGCTCGAGTCTAGAGGGCCCGTTTAAACCCGCTGATCAGCCTCGAC
TGTGCCTTCTAGTTGCCAGCCATCTGTTGTTTGCCCCTCCCCCGTGCCTTCCTTGACCCTGGAAGGTGCC
ACTCCCACTGTCCTTTCCTAATAAAATGAGGAAATTGCATCGCATTGTCTGAGTAGGTGTCATTCTATTC
TGGGGGGTGGGGTGGGGCAGGACAGCAAGGGGGAGGATTGGGAAGACAATAGCAGGCATGCTGGGGATGC
GGTGGGCTCTATGGCTTCTGAGGCGGAAAGAACCAGCTGGGGCTCTAGGGGGTATCCCC
[124 nt withheld, positions 1670-1793]
C
[91 nt withheld, positions 1795-1885]
A
[49 nt withheld, positions 1887-1935]
CCTTTGACGTTGGAGTCCACGTTCTTT
[37 nt withheld, positions 1963-1999]
ACCCTATCTCGGTCTATTCTTTTGATTTATAAGGGATTTTGCCGATTTCGGCCTATTGGTTAAAAAATGA
GCTGATTTAACAAAAATTTAACGCGAATTAATTCTGTGGAATGTGTGTCAGTTAGGGTGTGGAAAGTCCC
CAGGCTCCCCAGCAGGCAGAAGTATGCAAAGCATGCATCTCAATTAGTCAGCAACCAGGTGTGGAAAGTC
CCCAGGCTCCCCAGCAGGCAGAAGTATGCAAAGCATGCATCTCAATTAGTCAGCAACCATAGTCCCGCCC
CTAACTCCGCCCAGTTCCGCCCATTCTCCGCCCCATGGCTGACTAATTTTTTTTATTTATGCAGAGGCCG
AGGCCGCCTCTGCCTCTGAGCTATTCCAGAAGTAGTGAGGAGGCTTTTTTGGAGGCCTAGGCTTTTGCAA
AAAGCTCCCGGGAGCTTGTATATCCATTTTCGGATCTGATCAGCACGTGTTGACAATTAATCATCGGCAT
AGTATATCGGCATAGTATAATACGACAAGGTGAGGAACTAAACCATGGCCAAGTTGACCAGTGCCGTTCC
GGTGCTCACCGCGCGCGACGTCGCCGGAGCGGTCGAGTTCTGGACCGACCGGCTCGGGTTCTCCCGGGAC
TTCGTGGAGGACGACTTCGCCGGTGTGGTCCGGGACGACGTGACCCTGTTCATCAGCGCGGTCCAGGACC
AGGTGGTGCCGGACAACACCCTGGCCTGGGTGTGGGTGCGCGGCCTGGACGAGCTGTACGCCGAGTGGTC
GGAGGTCGTGTCCACGAACTTCCGGGACGCCTCCGGGCCGGCCATGACCGAGATCGGCGAGCAGCCGTGG
GGGCGGGAGTTCGCCCTGCGCGACCCGGCCGGCAACTGCGTGCACTTCGTGGCCGAGGAGCAGGACTGAC
ACGTGCTACGAGATTTCGATTCCACCGCCGCCTTCTATGAAAGGTTGGGCTTCGGAATCGTTTTCCGGGA
CGCCGGCTGGATGATCCTCCAGCGCGGGGATCTCATGCTGGAGTTCTTCGCCCACCCCAACTTGTTTATT
GCAGCTTATAATGGTTACAAATAAAGCAATAGCATCACAAATTTCACAAATAAAGCATTTTTTTCACTGC
ATTCTAGTTGTGGTTTGTCCAAACTCATCAATGTATCTTATCATGTCTGTATACCGTCGACCTCTAGCTA
GAGCTTGGCGTAATCATGGTCATAGCTGTTTCCTGTGTGAAATTGTTATCCGCTCACAATTCCACACAAC
ATACGAGCCGGAAGCATAAAGTGTAAAGCCTGGGGTGCCTAATGAGTGAGCTAACTCACATTAATTGCGT
TGCGCTCACTGCCCGCTTTCCAGTCGGGAAACCTGTCGTGCCAGCTGCATTAATGAATCGGCCAACGCGC
GGGGAGAGGCGGTTTGCGTATTGGGCGCTCTTCCGCTTCCTCGCTCACTGACTCGCTGCGCTCGGTCGTT
CGGCTGCGGCGAGCGGTATCAGCTCACTCAAAGGCGGTAATACGGTTATCCACAGAATCAGGGGATAACG
CAGGAAAGAACATGTGAGCAAAAGGCCAGCAAAAGGCCAGGAACCGTAAAAAGGCCGCGTTGCTGGCGTT
TTTCCATAGGCTCCGCCCCCCTGACGAGCATCACAAAAATCGACGCTCAAGTCAGAGGTGGCGAAACCCG
ACAGGACTATAAAGATACCAGGCGTTTCCCCCTGGAAGCTCCCTCGTGCGCTCTCCTGTTCCGACCCTGC
CGCTTACCGGATACCTGTCCGCCTTTCTCCCTTCGGGAAGCGTGGCGCTTTCTCATAGCTCACGCTGTAG
GTATCTCAGTTCGGTGTAGGTCGTTCGCTCCAAGCTGGGCTGTGTGCACGAACCCCCCGTTCAGCCCGAC
CGCTGCGCCTTATCCGGTAACTATCGTCTTGAGTCCAACCCGGTAAGACACGACTTATCGCCACTGGCAG
CAGCCACTGGTAACAGGATTAGCAGAGCGAGGTATGTAGGCGGTGCTACAGAGTTCTTGAAGTGGTGGCC
TAACTACGGCTACACTAGAAGAACAGTATTTGGTATCTGCGCTCTGCTGAAGCCAGTTACCTTCGGAAAA
AGAGTTGGTAGCTCTTGATCCGGCAAACAAACCACCGCTGGTAGCGGTGGTTTTTTTGTTTGCAAGCAGC
AGATTACGCGCAGAAAAAAAGGATCTCAAGAAGATCCTTTGATCTTTTCTACGGGGTCTGACGCTCAGTG
GAACGAAAACTCACGTTAAGGGATTTTGGTCATGAGATTATCAAAAAGGATCTTCACCTAGATCCTTTTA
AATTAAAAATGAAGTTTTAAATCAATCTAAAGTATATATGAGTAAACTTGGTCTGACAGTTACCAATGCT
TAATCAGTGAGGCACCTATCTCAGCGATCTGTCTATTTCGTTCATCCATAGTTGCCTGACTCCCCGTCGT
GTAGATAACTACGATACGGGAGGGCTTACCATCTGGCCCCAGTGCTGCAATGATACCGCGAGACCCACGC
TCACCGGCTCCAGATTTATCAGCAATAAACCAGCCAGCCGGAAGGGCCGAGCGCAGAAGTGGTCCTGCAA
CTTTATCCGCCTCCATCCAGTCTATTAATTGTTGCCGGGAAGCTAGAGTAAGTAGTTCGCCAGTTAATAG
TTTGCGCAACGTTGTTGCCATTGCTACAGGCATCGTGGTGTCACGCTCGTCGTTTGGTATGGCTTCATTC
AGCTCCGGTTCCCAACGATCAAGGCGAGTTACATGATCCCCCATGTTGTGCAAAAAAGCGGTTAGCTCCT
TCGGTCCTCCGATCGTTGTCAGAAGTAAGTTGGCCGCAGTGTTATCACTCATGGTTATGGCAGCACTGCA
TAATTCTCTTACTGTCATGCCATCCGTAAGATGCTTTTCTGTGACTGGTGAGTACTCAACCAAGTCATTC
TGAGAATAGTGTATGCGGCGACCGAGTTGCTCTTGCCCGGCGTCAATACGGGATAATACCGCGCCACATA
GCAGAACTTTAAAAGTGCTCATCATTGGAAAACGTTCTTCGGGGCGAAAACTCTCAAGGATCTTACCGCT
GTTGAGATCCAGTTCGATGTAACCCACTCGTGCACCCAACTGATCTTCAGCATCTTTTACTTTCACCAGC
GTTTCTGGGTGAGCAAAAACAGGAAGGCAAAATGCCGCAAAAAAGGGAATAAGGGCGACACGGAAATGTT
GAATACTCATACTCTTCCTTTTTCAATATTATTGAAGCATTTATCAGGGTTATTGTCTCATGAGCGGATA
CATATTTGAATGTATTTAGAAAAATAAACAAATAGGGGTTCCGCGCACATTTCCCCGAAAAGTGCCACCT
GACGTCGACGGATCGGGAGATCTCCCGATCCCCTATGGTGCACTCTCAGTACAATCTGCTCTGATGCCGC
ATAGTTAAGCCAGTATCTGCTCCCTGCTTGTGTGTTGGAGGTCGCTGAGTAGTG
Features (pLannotate 1.2.2; 25 found; start..end, strand, type, name):
    117..496     +  enhancer       CMV enhancer: human cytomegalovirus immediate early enhancer
    497..700     +  promoter       CMV promoter: human cytomegalovirus (CMV) immediate early promoter
    696..729     +  LTR            5' LTR (truncated) (fragment): truncated 5' long terminal repeat (LTR) from HIV-1
    745..763     +  promoter       T7 promoter: promoter for bacteriophage T7 RNA polymerase
    795..815     +  CDS            FLAG (fragment): FLAG® epitope tag, followed by an enterokinase cleavage site
    837..857     +  CDS            FLAG (fragment): FLAG® epitope tag, followed by an enterokinase cleavage site
    870..1346    +  CDS            REV3L (fragment): REV3L_HUMAN - Also known as POLZ, REV3. Experimental evidence at protein level: Swiss-Prot protein existence level 1. Catalytic subunit of the DNA polymerase zeta complex, an error-prone polymerase specialized in translesion DNA synthesis (TLS). Lacks an intrinsic 3'-5' exonuclease activity and thus has no proofreading function. From Homo sapiens (Human).
   1400..1624    +  polyA_signal   bGH poly(A) signal: bovine growth hormone polyadenylation signal
   1628..1649    +  promoter       SV40 promoter (fragment): SV40 enhancer and early promoter
   1670..2098    +  rep_origin     f1 ori (sequence partly withheld): f1 bacteriophage origin of replication; arrow indicates direction of (+) strand synthesis
   2125..2196    +  promoter       SV40 promoter (fragment): SV40 enhancer and early promoter
   2197..2268    +  promoter       SV40 promoter (fragment): SV40 enhancer and early promoter
   2272..2406    +  rep_origin     SV40 ori: SV40 origin of replication
   2468..2515    +  promoter       EM7 promoter: synthetic bacterial promoter&nbsp
   2534..2908    +  CDS            BleoR: antibiotic-binding protein; Sh ble from Streptoalloteichus hindustanus; confers resistance to bleomycin, phleomycin, and Zeocin™
   2918..3043    +  CDS            ble (fragment): BLE_KLEPN - Experimental evidence at protein level: Swiss-Prot protein existence level 1. Binding protein with a strong affinity to the bleomycin family of antibiotics. Binds to CL990; an antimitotic-antibiotic compound. From Klebsiella pneumoniae.
   3038..3159    +  polyA_signal   SV40 poly(A) signal: SV40 polyadenylation signal
   3232..3248    -  protein_bind   lac operator: The lac repressor binds to the lac operator to inhibit transcription in E. coli. This inhibition can be relieved by adding lactose or isopropyl-β-D-thiogalactopyranoside (IPTG). lac repressor encoded by lacI
   3256..3286    -  promoter       lac promoter: promoter for the E. coli lac operon
   3301..3322    -  protein_bind   CAP binding site: CAP binding activates transcription in the presence of cAMP. E. coli catabolite activator protein
   3335..3427    -  CDS            lacI (fragment): lac repressor; lacI; The lac repressor binds to the lac operator to inhibit transcription in E. coli. This inhibition can be relieved by adding lactose or isopropyl-β-D-thiogalactopyranoside (IPTG).
   3610..4198    -  rep_origin     ori: high-copy-number ColE1/pMB1/pBR322/pUC origin of replication
   4369..5229    -  CDS            AmpR: β-lactamase; bla; confers resistance to ampicillin, carbenicillin, and related antibiotics
   5230..5334    -  promoter       AmpR promoter: bla
   5393..5445    -  misc_feature   bom (fragment): basis of mobility region from pBR322
