[The description below was written by a language model from this plasmid's Addgene catalogue record and pLannotate feature annotations shown in this document.]
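Description:
pCDZ2FE_Rev3_1873-2025 is a mammalian expression plasmid built on a pcDNA3-type zeocin backbone carrying an N-terminal double FLAG tag. It expresses a short fragment of human REV3L (also called POLZ or REV3), the catalytic subunit of DNA polymerase zeta, an error-prone polymerase that acts in translesion DNA synthesis and lacks proofreading activity. The insert, listed as 456 bp and covering amino acids 1873–2025, was cloned between HindIII and NotI sites. In the annotated 5,483 nt sequence it lies immediately downstream of two FLAG epitope repeats, so the fragment is produced as a 2xFLAG fusion. Transcription is driven by the human cytomegalovirus immediate-early enhancer and promoter and terminated by the bovine growth hormone polyadenylation signal. A T7 promoter sits between the CMV promoter and the tags, which in principle allows in vitro transcription of the same cassette.

In E. coli the plasmid is maintained by a high-copy ColE1/pUC-type origin and selected with ampicillin through the β-lactamase gene. An f1 origin is also present. A second cassette places the Sh ble bleomycin-resistance gene under both the SV40 early promoter, which includes the SV40 origin, and the bacterial EM7 promoter, followed by the SV40 polyadenylation signal. This gives zeocin selection of transfected mammalian cells. Small annotated fragments such as the HIV-1 LTR piece, the lac promoter/operator region, lacI and bom appear to be backbone remnants or short sequence matches rather than functional parts of the design. The stated purpose is simply expression of the FLAG-tagged REV3L fragment. The epitope tag permits detection or pull-down with anti-FLAG reagents, though the record does not specify a particular application.
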