Addgene plasmid #105672: pCDZ2FE_Rev3_1873-2025
Purpose: Expresses Flag-tagged fragment (amino acids 1873-2025) of human Rev3 protein
Depositing lab: Thanos Halazonetis. Depositing organization: University of Geneva.
Backbone
  Vector backbone: pCDNA3zeo Flag
  Vector type: Mammalian Expression
  Selectable markers: Zeocin
Growth in bacteria
  Bacterial resistance: Ampicillin, 100 μg/mL
  Growth temperature: 37°C
  Growth strain: DH5alpha
  Copy number: High Copy
Gene/Insert
  Gene/Insert name: Rev3L
  Species: H. sapiens (human)
  Insert size (bp): 456
  Entrez Gene: REV3L (a.k.a. POLZ, REV3)
  Tag / fusion protein: 2X Flag tag (N terminal on backbone)
  Cloning method: Restriction Enzyme; 5′ cloning site HindIII (unknown if destroyed); 3′ cloning site NotI (unknown if destroyed)
  Sequencing primers: 5′ CGTGTACGGTGGGAGGTC; 3′ AGGAAAGGACAGTGG
Terms and licenses: Academic/Nonprofit Terms; Industry Terms: Not Available to Industry
How to cite: pCDZ2FE_Rev3_1873-2025 was a gift from Thanos Halazonetis (Addgene plasmid # 105672 ; http://n2t.net/addgene:105672 ; RRID:Addgene_105672)
