>Addgene plasmid #105672 | pCDZ2FE_Rev3_1873-2025 | depositor partial sequence | sequence record 200112 | Covers part of the vector and full insert
ACAACTCCGCCCCATTGACGCAAATGGGCGGTAGGCGTGTACGGTGGGAGGTCTATATAAGCAGAGCTCT
CTGGCTAACTAGAGAACCCACTGCTTACTGGCTTATCGAAATTAATACGACTCACTATAGGGAGACCCAA
GCTGGCTAGCGCGACGATGGACTACAAGGACGACGATGACAAGCTCACTGGTTCTAATGGTGACTACAAG
GATGACGATGACAAGGGTGGTAATGGTAATGGTGGTAAGCTTGGTCGTACTGCTAACATCCTGAAACCAC
TTATGTCCCCCCCAAGTAGGGAAGAAATTATGGCAACTTTGTTGGATCATGACCTGTCTGAGACTATTTA
CCAGGAACCATTTTGCAGTAATCCTTCTGATGTACCAGAAAAGCCCAGGGAGATTGGTGGACGGCTCCTC
ATGGTAGAAACTCGACTTGCAAATGATCTGGCTGAGTTTGAGGGAGACTTTTCCTTGGAAGGACTTCGTC
TTTGGAAAACAGCATTCTCAGCAATGACTCAGAATCCAAGGCCAGGGTCACCCCTTCGCAGTGGCCAAGG
AGTTGTCAATAAAGGGTCAAGTAATAGCCCTAAGATGGTTGAAGATAAAAAAATTGTGATTATGCCTTGC
AAATGTGCCCCAAGTCGACAACTGGTTCAAGTGTGGCTTCAAGCCAAAGAAGAATACGAACGTTCCAAGA
AACTGCCTAAAACCTAAGCGGCCGCTCGAGTCTAGAGGGCCCGTTTAAACCCGCTGATCAGCCTCGACTG
TGCCTTCTAGTTGCCAGCCATCTGTTGTTTGCCCCTCCCCCGTGCCTTCCTTGACCCTGGAAGGTGCCAC
TCCCACTGTCCTTTCCTAATAAAATGAGGAAATTGCATCGCATTGTCTGAGTAGGTGTCATTCTATTCTG
GGGGGTGGGGTGGGGCAGGACAGCAAGGGGGAGGATTGGGAAGACAATAGCAGGCATGCTGGGGATGCGG
TGGGCTCTATGGCTTCTGAGGCGGAAAGAACCAGCTGGGG
